Addgene plasmid #12741: DCT.VV.Orf53
Purpose: This plasmid was designed for screening purposes and may contain discrepancies relative to the current canonical GenBank version of the gene.
Depositing lab: Jack Bennink & Jon Yewdell. Depositing organization: National Institute of Allergy and Infectious Diseases (NIAID). Publication: Identification of poxvirus CD8+ T cell determinants to enable rational design and characterization of smallpox vaccines. Tscharke DC, Karupiah G, Zhou J, Palmore T, Irvine KR, Haeryfar SM, Williams S, Sidney J, Sette A, Bennink JR, Yewdell JW. J Exp Med. 2005 January 3; 201(1): 95–104. 10.1084/jem.20041912 PubMed 15623576.
Backbone
  Vector backbone: pcDNA 3.1D V5-His-TOPO
  Backbone manufacturer: Invitrogen
  Backbone size w/o insert (bp): 5514
  Vector type: Mammalian Expression
  Selectable markers: Neomycin (select with G418)
Growth in bacteria
  Bacterial resistance: Ampicillin, 100 μg/mL
  Growth temperature: 37°C
  Growth strain: DH5alpha
  Copy number: High Copy
Gene/Insert
  Gene/Insert name: VV.Orf53
  Species: Vaccinia Virus
  Insert size (bp): 360
  Cloning method: Restriction Enzyme; 5′ cloning site BamHI (not destroyed); 3′ cloning site BamHI (not destroyed)
  Sequencing primers: 5′ Universal T7
Terms and licenses: Academic/Nonprofit Terms; Industry Terms: Not Available to Industry
Depositor comments: Please see the Vaccinia kit page ( https://www.addgene.org/vvorf/ ) for more information. The kit page contains the supplemental VVOrfData spreadsheet, which includes important information about this plasmid. The plasmid and insert names provided here relate only to this library. The name of the ORF (if present) in VACV strain Copenhagen and the name of the ORF (if annotated) in VACV strain WR sequence can be found in VVOrfData spreadsheet. Please note that the amino acid sequence given for each ORF in the spreadsheet may contain some errors. Additionally, changes from the expected sequence may be present in these plasmids. Please see Addgene's quality control sequence and sequencing notes in the VVOrfData spreadsheet before ordering this plasmid.
How to cite: DCT.VV.Orf53 was a gift from Jack Bennink & Jon Yewdell (Addgene plasmid # 12741 ; http://n2t.net/addgene:12741 ; RRID:Addgene_12741)
