[The description below was written by a language model from this plasmid's Addgene catalogue record.]
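Description:
DCT.VV.Orf53 is a mammalian expression plasmid built on the commercial pcDNA 3.1D V5-His-TOPO backbone (about 5.5 kb without insert) and carrying a roughly 360 bp open reading frame from vaccinia virus, designated VV.Orf53. That designation is internal to the plasmid library this clone belongs to. The corresponding ORF names in vaccinia strains Copenhagen and WR are not given in the record itself and are listed only in the library's supplementary data. The plasmid is maintained at high copy in E. coli under ampicillin selection, and it carries a neomycin resistance marker that allows G418 selection of transfected mammalian cells. The insert is recorded as flanked by intact BamHI sites on both sides and can be sequenced from the upstream T7 primer site.

No feature table is provided, so the promoter and tag configuration are not explicitly stated. Vectors of the pcDNA3.1 family generally drive expression from the CMV immediate-early promoter, and this backbone's name indicates C-terminal V5 and His tags, but whether the ORF reads in frame into these tags is not documented here. The clone is one member of a collection of vaccinia ORF expression plasmids made for screening, associated with work to identify poxvirus CD8+ T cell determinants for the design and characterization of smallpox vaccines. In such a screen, individual viral ORFs are expressed in cells to test which ones are recognised by T cells. The depositors caution that the construct was made for screening. It may differ from the current canonical gene sequence, so the insert should be checked against the available quality-control sequence.
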