>Addgene plasmid #12741 | DCT.VV.Orf53 | addgene partial sequence | sequence record 19136 | T7 5'-TAATACGACTCACTATAGGG-3'
GAGCTCGGATCCAGTACCCTTCACCGAATTCCAGCTGACCACCATGAACAGCACTACCCATCACATTAGT
TCCCAATGGATCAATGTGTGTAACTCCAGAACATCTTCCATATCCTATGTTAGGAGGAGCGAACACCACT
CTTCCACTATTGCCATCGAATGCCATAGAATAAATATCCTTGGAATTGATAGAAATCGGACTGTCGGATG
TTGTGATCATCTTCATAGGATTAACAACTATGTATGGTGCCGCCTGAAGTTTCATATCGTAACTGATGCC
GTTTATAGGTCTAGCCACAGAAACCAACGTAGGTCTAAATCCAACTATAGACAAAATAGAAGCCAATATC
TGTTCCTCATCTGTCATAACTTGAGAGCATCCAGTATGAATAATCTTCATTAGGCAATTCCCGGGGATCC
GAATAAAGGGTCAAGACAATTCTGCAGATATCCAGCACAGTGGCGGCCGCTCGAGTCTAGAGGGCCCGCG
GTTCGAAGGTAAGCCTATCCCTAACCCTCTCCTCGGTCTCGATTCTACGCGTACCGGTCATCATCACCAT
CACCATTGAGTTTAAACCCGCTGATCAGCCTCGACTGTGCCTTCTAGTTGCCAGCCATCTGTTGTTTGCC
CCTCCCCCGTGCCTTCCTTGACCCTGGAAGGTGCCACTCCCACTGTCCTTTCCTAATAAAATGAGGAAAT
TGCATCGCATTGTCTGAGTA
